>Addgene plasmid #146580 | pLNHA-C1-HsY14_I | addgene full sequence | sequence record 478932 | Addgene NGS Result
TAGTTATTAATAGTAATCAATTACGGGGTCATTAGTTCATAGCCCATATATGGAGTTCCGCGTTACATAA
CTTACGGTAAATGGCCCGCCTGGCTGACCGCCCAACGACCCCCGCCCATTGACGTCAATAATGACGTATG
TTCCCATAGTAACGCCAATAGGGACTTTCCATTGACGTCAATGGGTGGAGTATTTACGGTAAACTGCCCA
CTTGGCAGTACATCAAGTGTATCATATGCCAAGTACGCCCCCTATTGACGTCAATGACGGTAAATGGCCC
GCCTGGCATTATGCCCAGTACATGACCTTATGGGACTTTCCTACTTGGCAGTACATCTACGTATTAGTCA
TCGCTATTACCATGGTGATGCGGTTTTGGCAGTACATCAATGGGCGTGGATAGCGGTTTGACTCACGGGG
ATTTCCAAGTCTCCACCCCATTGACGTCAATGGGAGTTTGTTTTGGCACCAAAATCAACGGGACTTTCCA
AAATGTCGTAACAACTCCGCCCCATTGACGCAAATGGGCGGTAGGCGTGTACGGTGGGAGGTCTATATAA
GCAGAGCTCTCTGGCTAACTAGAGAACCCACTGCTTACTGGCTTATCGAAATTAATACGACTCACTATAG
GGAGACCCAAGCTCTAGCGCTACCGGTCGCCACCATGGACGCACAAACACGACGACGTGAGCGTCGCGCT
GAGAAACAAGCTCAATGGAAAGCTGCAAACGGTGGATCTCCTCCACATATGGCTTACCCATACGATGTTC
CAGATTACGCTCCTCCATCTCGAGCTATGGCGGACGTGCTAGATCTTCACGAGGCTGGGGGCGAAGATTT
CGCCATGGATGAGGATGGGGACGAGAGCATTCACAAACTGAAAGAAAAAGCGAAGAAACGGAAGGGTCGC
GGCTTTGGCTCCGAAGAGGGGTCCCGAGCGCGGATGCGTGAGGATTATGACAGCGTGGAGCAGGATGGCG
ATGAACCCGGACCACAACGCTCTGTTGAAGGCTGGATTCTCTTTGTAACTGGAGTCCATGAGGAAGCCAC
CGAAGAAGACATACACGACAAATTCGCAGAATATGGGGAAATTAAAAACATTCATCTCAACCTCGACAGG
CGAACAGGATATCTGAAGGGGTATACTCTAGTTGAATATGAAACATACAAGGAAGCCCAGGCTGCTATGG
AGGGACTCAATGGCCAGGATTTGATGGGACAGCCCATCAGCGTTGACTGGTGTTTTGTTCGGGGTCCACC
AAAAGGCAAGAGGAGAGGTGGCCGAAGACGCAGCAGAAGTCCAGACCGGAGACGTCGCTGAGAATTCTGC
AGTCGACGGTACCGCGGGCCCGGGATCCACCGGATCTAGATAACTGATCATAATCAGCCATACCACATTT
GTAGAGGTTTTACTTGCTTTAAAAAACCTCCCACACCTCCCCCTGAACCTGAAACATAAAATGAATGCAA
TTGTTGTTGTTAACTTGTTTATTGCAGCTTATAATGGTTACAAATAAAGCAATAGCATCACAAATTTCAC
AAATAAAGCATTTTTTTCACTGCATTCTAGTTGTGGTTTGTCCAAACTCATCAATGTATCTTAACGCGTA
AATTGTAAGCGTTAATATTTTGTTAAAATTCGCGTTAAATTTTTGTTAAATCAGCTCATTTTTTAACCAA
TAGGCCGAAATCGGCAAAATCCCTTATAAATCAAAAGAATAGACCGAGATAGGGT
[37 nt withheld, positions 1736-1772]
AAAGAACGTGGACTCCAACGTCAAAGG
[49 nt withheld, positions 1800-1848]
T
[91 nt withheld, positions 1850-1940]
G
[124 nt withheld, positions 1942-2065]
CAGGTGGCACTTTTCGGGGAAATGTGCGCGGAACCCCTATTTGTTTATTTTTCTAAATACATTCAAATAT
GTATCCGCTCATGAGACAATAACCCTGATAAATGCTTCAATAATATTGAAAAAGGAAGAGTCCTGAGGCG
GAAAGAACCAGCTGTGGAATGTGTGTCAGTTAGGGTGTGGAAAGTCCCCAGGCTCCCCAGCAGGCAGAAG
TATGCAAAGCATGCATCTCAATTAGTCAGCAACCAGGTGTGGAAAGTCCCCAGGCTCCCCAGCAGGCAGA
AGTATGCAAAGCATGCATCTCAATTAGTCAGCAACCATAGTCCCGCCCCTAACTCCGCCCATCCCGCCCC
TAACTCCGCCCAGTTCCGCCCATTCTCCGCCCCATGGCTGACTAATTTTTTTTATTTATGCAGAGGCCGA
GGCCGCCTCGGCCTCTGAGCTATTCCAGAAGTAGTGAGGAGGCTTTTTTGGAGGCCTAGGCTTTTGCAAA
GATCGATCAAGAGACAGGATGAGGATCGTTTCGCATGATTGAACAAGATGGATTGCACGCAGGTTCTCCG
GCCGCTTGGGTGGAGAGGCTATTCGGCTATGACTGGGCACAACAGACAATCGGCTGCTCTGATGCCGCCG
TGTTCCGGCTGTCAGCGCAGGGGCGCCCGGTTCTTTTTGTCAAGACCGACCTGTCCGGTGCCCTGAATGA
ACTGCAAGACGAGGCAGCGCGGCTATCGTGGCTGGCCACGACGGGCGTTCCTTGCGCAGCTGTGCTCGAC
GTTGTCACTGAAGCGGGAAGGGACTGGCTGCTATTGGGCGAAGTGCCGGGGCAGGATCTCCTGTCATCTC
ACCTTGCTCCTGCCGAGAAAGTATCCATCATGGCTGATGCAATGCGGCGGCTGCATACGCTTGATCCGGC
TACCTGCCCATTCGACCACCAAGCGAAACATCGCATCGAGCGAGCACGTACTCGGATGGAAGCCGGTCTT
GTCGATCAGGATGATCTGGACGAAGAGCATCAGGGGCTCGCGCCAGCCGAACTGTTCGCCAGGCTCAAGG
CGAGCATGCCCGACGGCGAGGATCTCGTCGTGACCCATGGCGATGCCTGCTTGCCGAATATCATGGTGGA
AAATGGCCGCTTTTCTGGATTCATCGACTGTGGCCGGCTGGGTGTGGCGGACCGCTATCAGGACATAGCG
TTGGCTACCCGTGATATTGCTGAAGAGCTTGGCGGCGAATGGGCTGACCGCTTCCTCGTGCTTTACGGTA
TCGCCGCTCCCGATTCGCAGCGCATCGCCTTCTATCGCCTTCTTGACGAGTTCTTCTGAGCGGGACTCTG
GGGTTCGAAATGACCGACCAAGCGACGCCCAACCTGCCATCACGAGATTTCGATTCCACCGCCGCCTTCT
ATGAAAGGTTGGGCTTCGGAATCGTTTTCCGGGACGCCGGCTGGATGATCCTCCAGCGCGGGGATCTCAT
GCTGGAGTTCTTCGCCCACCCTAGGGGGAGGCTAACTGAAACACGGAAGGAGACAATACCGGAAGGAACC
CGCGCTATGACGGCAATAAAAAGACAGAATAAAACGCACGGTGTTGGGTCGTTTGTTCATAAACGCGGGG
TTCGGTCCCAGGGCTGGCACTCTGTCGATACCCCACCGAGACCCCATTGGGGCCAATACGCCCGCGTTTC
TTCCTTTTCCCCACCCCACCCCCCAAGTTCGGGTGAAGGCCCAGGGCTCGCAGCCAACGTCGGGGCGGCA
GGCCCTGCCATAGCCTCAGGTTACTCATATATACTTTAGATTGATTTAAAACTTCATTTTTAATTTAAAA
GGATCTAGGTGAAGATCCTTTTTGATAATCTCATGACCAAAATCCCTTAACGTGAGTTTTCGTTCCACTG
AGCGTCAGACCCCGTAGAAAAGATCAAAGGATCTTCTTGAGATCCTTTTTTTCTGCGCGTAATCTGCTGC
TTGCAAACAAAAAAACCACCGCTACCAGCGGTGGTTTGTTTGCCGGATCAAGAGCTACCAACTCTTTTTC
CGAAGGTAACTGGCTTCAGCAGAGCGCAGATACCAAATACTGTTCTTCTAGTGTAGCCGTAGTTAGGCCA
CCACTTCAAGAACTCTGTAGCACCGCCTACATACCTCGCTCTGCTAATCCTGTTACCAGTGGCTGCTGCC
AGTGGCGATAAGTCGTGTCTTACCGGGTTGGACTCAAGACGATAGTTACCGGATAAGGCGCAGCGGTCGG
GCTGAACGGGGGGTTCGTGCACACAGCCCAGCTTGGAGCGAACGACCTACACCGAACTGAGATACCTACA
GCGTGAGCTATGAGAAAGCGCCACGCTTCCCGAAGGGAGAAAGGCGGACAGGTATCCGGTAAGCGGCAGG
GTCGGAACAGGAGAGCGCACGAGGGAGCTTCCAGGGGGAAACGCCTGGTATCTTTATAGTCCTGTCGGGT
TTCGCCACCTCTGACTTGAGCGTCGATTTTTGTGATGCTCGTCAGGGGGGCGGAGCCTATGGAAAAACGC
CAGCAACGCGGCCTTTTTACGGTTCCTGGCCTTTTGCTGGCCTTTTGCTCACATGTTCTTTCCTGCGTTA
TCCCCTGATTCTGTGGATAACCGTATTACCGCCATGCAT
Features (pLannotate 1.2.2; 18 found; start..end, strand, type, name):
     61..364     +  enhancer       CMV enhancer: human cytomegalovirus immediate early enhancer
    365..568     +  promoter       CMV promoter: human cytomegalovirus (CMV) immediate early promoter
    564..597     +  LTR            5' LTR (truncated) (fragment): truncated 5' long terminal repeat (LTR) from HIV-1
    613..631     +  promoter       T7 promoter: promoter for bacteriophage T7 RNA polymerase
    665..730     +  CDS            N (fragment): REGN_LAMBD - Experimental evidence at protein level: Swiss-Prot protein existence level 1. Plays a role as a transcriptional antitermination factor that allows the virus to initiate its lytic phase. Activates expression of the delayed viral early genes by modifying host RNA polymerase (RNAP) into a form that is resistant to termination signals. This antitermination function requires the host NusA protein which serves to stabilize the interaction between antitermination protein N and host RNA polymerase. From Escherichia phage lambda (Bacteriophage lambda).
    755..781     +  CDS            3xHA (fragment): three tandem HA epitope tags
    797..1318    +  CDS            RBM8A: RBM8A_HUMAN - Also known as RBM8. Experimental evidence at protein level: Swiss-Prot protein existence level 1. Required for pre-mRNA splicing as component of the spliceosome (PubMed:28502770, PubMed:29301961). Core component of the splicing-dependent multiprotein exon junction complex (EJC) deposited at splice junctions on mRNAs. The EJC is a dynamic structure consisting of core proteins and several peripheral nuclear and cytoplasmic associated factors that join the complex only transiently either during EJC assembly or during subsequent mRNA metabolism. The EJC marks the position of the exon
   1322..1358    +  misc_feature   MCS (fragment): multiple cloning site
   1375..1459    +  CDS            large T antigen (fragment): large T antigen from SV40 (simian virus 40)
   1482..1603    +  polyA_signal   SV40 poly(A) signal: SV40 polyadenylation signal
   1637..2065    -  rep_origin     f1 ori (sequence partly withheld): f1 bacteriophage origin of replication; arrow indicates direction of (+) strand synthesis
   2092..2196    +  promoter       AmpR promoter: bla
   2198..2555    +  promoter       SV40 promoter: SV40 enhancer and early promoter
   2590..3384    +  CDS            NeoR/KanR: aminoglycoside phosphotransferase from Tn5; aph(3')-II (or nptII); confers resistance to neomycin, kanamycin, and G418 (Geneticin®)
   3405..3557    +  CDS            ble (fragment): BLE_KLEPN - Experimental evidence at protein level: Swiss-Prot protein existence level 1. Binding protein with a strong affinity to the bleomycin family of antibiotics. Binds to CL990; an antimitotic-antibiotic compound. From Klebsiella pneumoniae.
   3616..3663    +  polyA_signal   HSV TK poly(A) signal: herpes simplex virus thymidine kinase polyadenylation signal (Cole and Stacy, 1985)
   3754..3770    -  polyA_signal   bGH poly(A) signal (fragment): bovine growth hormone polyadenylation signal
   3992..4580    +  rep_origin     ori: high-copy-number ColE1/pMB1/pBR322/pUC origin of replication
