>Addgene plasmid #146580 | pLNHA-C1-HsY14_I | analyzer sequence | sequence record 289026
TAGTTATTAATAGTAATCAATTACGGGGTCATTAGTTCATAGCCCATATATGGAGTTCCGCGTTACATAA
CTTACGGTAAATGGCCCGCCTGGCTGACCGCCCAACGACCCCCGCCCATTGACGTCAATAATGACGTATG
TTCCCATAGTAACGCCAATAGGGACTTTCCATTGACGTCAATGGGTGGAGTATTTACGGTAAACTGCCCA
CTTGGCAGTACATCAAGTGTATCATATGCCAAGTACGCCCCCTATTGACGTCAATGACGGTAAATGGCCC
GCCTGGCATTATGCCCAGTACATGACCTTATGGGACTTTCCTACTTGGCAGTACATCTACGTATTAGTCA
TCGCTATTACCATGGTGATGCGGTTTTGGCAGTACATCAATGGGCGTGGATAGCGGTTTGACTCACGGGG
ATTTCCAAGTCTCCACCCCATTGACGTCAATGGGAGTTTGTTTTGGCACCAAAATCAACGGGACTTTCCA
AAATGTCGTAACAACTCCGCCCCATTGACGCAAATGGGCGGTAGGCGTGTACGGTGGGAGGTCTATATAA
GCAGAGCTCTCTGGCTAACTAGAGAACCCACTGCTTACTGGCTTATCGAAATTAATACGACTCACTATAG
GGAGACCCAAGCTCTAGCGCTACCGGTCGCCACCATGGACGCACAAACACGACGACGTGAGCGTCGCGCT
GAGAAACAAGCTCAATGGAAAGCTGCAAACGGTGGATCTCCTCCACATATGGCTTACCCATACGATGTTC
CAGATTACGCTCCTCCATCTCGAGCTATGGCGGACGTGCTAGATCTTCACGAGGCTGGGGGCGAAGATTT
CGCCATGGATGAGGATGGGGACGAGAGCATTCACAAACTGAAAGAAAAAGCGAAGAAACGGAAGGGTCGC
GGCTTTGGCTCCGAAGAGGGGTCCCGAGCGCGGATGCGTGAGGATTATGACAGCGTGGAGCAGGATGGCG
ATGAACCCGGACCACAACGCTCTGTTGAAGGCTGGATTCTCTTTGTAACTGGAGTCCATGAGGAAGCCAC
CGAAGAAGACATACACGACAAATTCGCAGAATATGGGGAAATTAAAAACATTCATCTCAACCTCGACAGG
CGAACAGGATATCTGAAGGGGTATACTCTAGTTGAATATGAAACATACAAGGAAGCCCAGGCTGCTATGG
AGGGACTCAATGGCCAGGATTTGATGGGACAGCCCATCAGCGTTGACTGGTGTTTTGTTCGGGGTCCACC
AAAAGGCAAGAGGAGAGGTGGCCGAAGACGCAGCAGAAGTCCAGACCGGAGACGTCGCTGAGAATTCTGC
AGTCGACGGTACCGCGGGCCCGGGATCCACCGGATCTAGATAACTGATCATAATCAGCCATACCACATTT
GTAGAGGTTTTACTTGCTTTAAAAAACCTCCCACACCTCCCCCTGAACCTGAAACATAAAATGAATGCAA
TTGTTGTTGTTAACTTGTTTATTGCAGCTTATAATGGTTACAAATAAAGCAATAGCATCACAAATTTCAC
AAATAAAGCATTTTTTTCACTGCATTCTAGTTGTGGTTTGTCCAAACTCATCAATGTATCTTAACGCGTA
AATTGTAAGCGTTAATATTTTGTTAAAATTCGCGTTAAATTTTTGTTAAATCAGCTCATTTTTTAACCAA
TAGGCCGAAATCGGCAAAATCCCTTATAAATCAAAAGAATAGACCGAGATAGGGT
[37 nt withheld, positions 1736-1772]
AAAGAACGTGGACTCCAACGTCAAAGG
[49 nt withheld, positions 1800-1848]
T
[91 nt withheld, positions 1850-1940]
G
[124 nt withheld, positions 1942-2065]
CAGGTGGCACTTTTCGGGGAAATGTGCGCGGAACCCCTATTTGTTTATTTTTCTAAATACATTCAAATAT
GTATCCGCTCATGAGACAATAACCCTGATAAATGCTTCAATAATATTGAAAAAGGAAGAGTCCTGAGGCG
GAAAGAACCAGCTGTGGAATGTGTGTCAGTTAGGGTGTGGAAAGTCCCCAGGCTCCCCAGCAGGCAGAAG
TATGCAAAGCATGCATCTCAATTAGTCAGCAACCAGGTGTGGAAAGTCCCCAGGCTCCCCAGCAGGCAGA
AGTATGCAAAGCATGCATCTCAATTAGTCAGCAACCATAGTCCCGCCCCTAACTCCGCCCATCCCGCCCC
TAACTCCGCCCAGTTCCGCCCATTCTCCGCCCCATGGCTGACTAATTTTTTTTATTTATGCAGAGGCCGA
GGCCGCCTCGGCCTCTGAGCTATTCCAGAAGTAGTGAGGAGGCTTTTTTGGAGGCCTAGGCTTTTGCAAA
GATCGATCAAGAGACAGGATGAGGATCGTTTCGCATGATTGAACAAGATGGATTGCACGCAGGTTCTCCG
GCCGCTTGGGTGGAGAGGCTATTCGGCTATGACTGGGCACAACAGACAATCGGCTGCTCTGATGCCGCCG
TGTTCCGGCTGTCAGCGCAGGGGCGCCCGGTTCTTTTTGTCAAGACCGACCTGTCCGGTGCCCTGAATGA
ACTGCAAGACGAGGCAGCGCGGCTATCGTGGCTGGCCACGACGGGCGTTCCTTGCGCAGCTGTGCTCGAC
GTTGTCACTGAAGCGGGAAGGGACTGGCTGCTATTGGGCGAAGTGCCGGGGCAGGATCTCCTGTCATCTC
ACCTTGCTCCTGCCGAGAAAGTATCCATCATGGCTGATGCAATGCGGCGGCTGCATACGCTTGATCCGGC
TACCTGCCCATTCGACCACCAAGCGAAACATCGCATCGAGCGAGCACGTACTCGGATGGAAGCCGGTCTT
GTCGATCAGGATGATCTGGACGAAGAGCATCAGGGGCTCGCGCCAGCCGAACTGTTCGCCAGGCTCAAGG
CGAGCATGCCCGACGGCGAGGATCTCGTCGTGACCCATGGCGATGCCTGCTTGCCGAATATCATGGTGGA
AAATGGCCGCTTTTCTGGATTCATCGACTGTGGCCGGCTGGGTGTGGCGGACCGCTATCAGGACATAGCG
TTGGCTACCCGTGATATTGCTGAAGAGCTTGGCGGCGAATGGGCTGACCGCTTCCTCGTGCTTTACGGTA
TCGCCGCTCCCGATTCGCAGCGCATCGCCTTCTATCGCCTTCTTGACGAGTTCTTCTGAGCGGGACTCTG
GGGTTCGAAATGACCGACCAAGCGACGCCCAACCTGCCATCACGAGATTTCGATTCCACCGCCGCCTTCT
ATGAAAGGTTGGGCTTCGGAATCGTTTTCCGGGACGCCGGCTGGATGATCCTCCAGCGCGGGGATCTCAT
GCTGGAGTTCTTCGCCCACCCTAGGGGGAGGCTAACTGAAACACGGAAGGAGACAATACCGGAAGGAACC
CGCGCTATGACGGCAATAAAAAGACAGAATAAAACGCACGGTGTTGGGTCGTTTGTTCATAAACGCGGGG
TTCGGTCCCAGGGCTGGCACTCTGTCGATACCCCACCGAGACCCCATTGGGGCCAATACGCCCGCGTTTC
TTCCTTTTCCCCACCCCACCCCCCAAGTTCGGGTGAAGGCCCAGGGCTCGCAGCCAACGTCGGGGCGGCA
GGCCCTGCCATAGCCTCAGGTTACTCATATATACTTTAGATTGATTTAAAACTTCATTTTTAATTTAAAA
GGATCTAGGTGAAGATCCTTTTTGATAATCTCATGACCAAAATCCCTTAACGTGAGTTTTCGTTCCACTG
AGCGTCAGACCCCGTAGAAAAGATCAAAGGATCTTCTTGAGATCCTTTTTTTCTGCGCGTAATCTGCTGC
TTGCAAACAAAAAAACCACCGCTACCAGCGGTGGTTTGTTTGCCGGATCAAGAGCTACCAACTCTTTTTC
CGAAGGTAACTGGCTTCAGCAGAGCGCAGATACCAAATACTGTCCTTCTAGTGTAGCCGTAGTTAGGCCA
CCACTTCAAGAACTCTGTAGCACCGCCTACATACCTCGCTCTGCTAATCCTGTTACCAGTGGCTGCTGCC
AGTGGCGATAAGTCGTGTCTTACCGGGTTGGACTCAAGACGATAGTTACCGGATAAGGCGCAGCGGTCGG
GCTGAACGGGGGGTTCGTGCACACAGCCCAGCTTGGAGCGAACGACCTACACCGAACTGAGATACCTACA
GCGTGAGCTATGAGAAAGCGCCACGCTTCCCGAAGGGAGAAAGGCGGACAGGTATCCGGTAAGCGGCAGG
GTCGGAACAGGAGAGCGCACGAGGGAGCTTCCAGGGGGAAACGCCTGGTATCTTTATAGTCCTGTCGGGT
TTCGCCACCTCTGACTTGAGCGTCGATTTTTGTGATGCTCGTCAGGGGGGCGGAGCCTATGGAAAAACGC
CAGCAACGCGGCCTTTTTACGGTTCCTGGCCTTTTGCTGGCCTTTTGCTCACATGTTCTTTCCTGCGTTA
TCCCCTGATTCTGTGGATAACCGTATTACCGCCATGCAT
Features (pLannotate 1.2.2; 18 found; start..end, strand, type, name):
     61..364     +  enhancer       CMV enhancer: human cytomegalovirus immediate early enhancer
    365..568     +  promoter       CMV promoter: human cytomegalovirus (CMV) immediate early promoter
    564..597     +  LTR            5' LTR (truncated) (fragment): truncated 5' long terminal repeat (LTR) from HIV-1
    613..631     +  promoter       T7 promoter: promoter for bacteriophage T7 RNA polymerase
    665..730     +  CDS            N (fragment): REGN_LAMBD - Experimental evidence at protein level: Swiss-Prot protein existence level 1. Plays a role as a transcriptional antitermination factor that allows the virus to initiate its lytic phase. Activates expression of the delayed viral early genes by modifying host RNA polymerase (RNAP) into a form that is resistant to termination signals. This antitermination function requires the host NusA protein which serves to stabilize the interaction between antitermination protein N and host RNA polymerase. From Escherichia phage lambda (Bacteriophage lambda).
    755..781     +  CDS            3xHA (fragment): three tandem HA epitope tags
    797..1318    +  CDS            RBM8A: RBM8A_HUMAN - Also known as RBM8. Experimental evidence at protein level: Swiss-Prot protein existence level 1. Required for pre-mRNA splicing as component of the spliceosome (PubMed:28502770, PubMed:29301961). Core component of the splicing-dependent multiprotein exon junction complex (EJC) deposited at splice junctions on mRNAs. The EJC is a dynamic structure consisting of core proteins and several peripheral nuclear and cytoplasmic associated factors that join the complex only transiently either during EJC assembly or during subsequent mRNA metabolism. The EJC marks the position of the exon
   1322..1358    +  misc_feature   MCS (fragment): multiple cloning site
   1375..1459    +  CDS            large T antigen (fragment): large T antigen from SV40 (simian virus 40)
   1482..1603    +  polyA_signal   SV40 poly(A) signal: SV40 polyadenylation signal
   1637..2065    -  rep_origin     f1 ori (sequence partly withheld): f1 bacteriophage origin of replication; arrow indicates direction of (+) strand synthesis
   2092..2196    +  promoter       AmpR promoter: bla
   2198..2555    +  promoter       SV40 promoter: SV40 enhancer and early promoter
   2590..3384    +  CDS            NeoR/KanR: aminoglycoside phosphotransferase from Tn5; aph(3')-II (or nptII); confers resistance to neomycin, kanamycin, and G418 (Geneticin®)
   3405..3557    +  CDS            ble (fragment): BLE_KLEPN - Experimental evidence at protein level: Swiss-Prot protein existence level 1. Binding protein with a strong affinity to the bleomycin family of antibiotics. Binds to CL990; an antimitotic-antibiotic compound. From Klebsiella pneumoniae.
   3616..3663    +  polyA_signal   HSV TK poly(A) signal: herpes simplex virus thymidine kinase polyadenylation signal (Cole and Stacy, 1985)
   3754..3770    -  polyA_signal   bGH poly(A) signal (fragment): bovine growth hormone polyadenylation signal
   3992..4580    +  rep_origin     ori: high-copy-number ColE1/pMB1/pBR322/pUC origin of replication
