[The description below was written by a language model from this plasmid's Addgene catalogue record and pLannotate feature annotations shown in this document.]
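Description:
pLNHA-C1-HsY14_I is a 4.7 kb mammalian expression plasmid encoding human Y14 (RBM8A), a core component of the exon junction complex deposited at splice junctions on mRNAs. The catalogue lists the backbone as unknown. The feature layout nevertheless resembles a C1-type CMV expression vector. It has a high-copy ColE1/pUC origin and an f1 origin. A single NeoR/KanR (Tn5 aminoglycoside phosphotransferase) cassette sits behind tandem bacterial (AmpR/bla) and SV40 early promoters and ends in an HSV TK polyadenylation signal. This arrangement gives kanamycin resistance in E. coli and should allow G418 selection in mammalian cells.

The expression cassette is driven by the CMV immediate-early enhancer and promoter, followed by a short T7 promoter. The coding region starts with a fragment of the bacteriophage lambda N protein, then an HA epitope (annotated as a partial 3xHA match), then the RBM8A open reading frame. Residual multiple cloning site sequence and the SV40 poly(A) signal follow. The name "LNHA" matches this N-terminal lambda N–HA tag. The lambda N peptide binds boxB RNA hairpins, so fusions of this kind are generally used to tether a protein to a boxB-containing reporter mRNA, with the HA tag allowing detection or immunoprecipitation. The record itself states only "mammalian expression of HsY14", and it is linked to work on mRNA localization and nonsense-mediated mRNA decay. The small annotated fragments (HIV-1 LTR, SV40 large T antigen, ble, bGH poly(A)) are most likely incidental partial matches or backbone remnants, not functional elements. The depositor notes that the ORF derives from an NCBI reference transcript. The annotated sequence is a full-plasmid NGS result.
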