Addgene plasmid #146580: pLNHA-C1-HsY14_I
Purpose: Mammalian Expression of HsY14
Depositing lab: Elisa Izaurralde. Publication: An eIF4AIII-containing complex required for mRNA localization and nonsense-mediated mRNA decay. Palacios IM, Gatfield D, St Johnston D, Izaurralde E. Nature. 2004 Feb 19. 427(6976):753-7. 10.1038/nature02351 PubMed 14973490.
Backbone
  Vector backbone: Unknown
  Vector type: Mammalian Expression
Growth in bacteria
  Bacterial resistance: Kanamycin, 50 μg/mL
  Growth temperature: 37°C
  Growth strain: DH5alpha
  Copy number: High Copy
Gene/Insert
  Gene/Insert name: HsY14
  Species: H. sapiens (human)
  Entrez Gene: RBM8A (a.k.a. BOV-1A, BOV-1B, BOV-1C, C1DELq21.1, DEL1q21.1, MDS014, RBM8, RBM8B, TAR, Y14, ZNRP, ZRNP1)
  Cloning method: Unknown
Terms and licenses: Academic/Nonprofit Terms; Industry Terms: Not Available to Industry
Depositor comments: ORF extracted from NCBI: NM_005105.3. Plasmids from this collection were made available to the research community and donated after the lab closed. Please note that the sequence provided by the depositing laboratory may be theoretical/predicted or based on Sanger sequencing results. There may be discrepancies between sequencing results obtained by Addgene and the depositor sequence. If an Addgene verified sequence is not available, please contact before placing your order to request that our lab fully sequence the plasmid.
How to cite: pLNHA-C1-HsY14_I was a gift from Elisa Izaurralde (Addgene plasmid # 146580 ; http://n2t.net/addgene:146580 ; RRID:Addgene_146580)
